Addgene plasmid #83233: pCOG75-Sem1 Sc
Purpose: pCDF-His6-MBP-Sem1 Sc
Depositing lab: Gali Prag. Depositing organization: Tel Aviv University. Publication: A bacterial genetic selection system for ubiquitylation cascade discovery. Levin-Kravets O, Tanner N, Shohat N, Attali I, Keren-Kaplan T, Shusterman A, Artzi S, Varvak A, Reshef Y, Shi X, Zucker O, Baram T, Katina C, Pilzer I, Ben-Aroya S, Prag G. Nat Methods. 2016 Nov;13(11):945-952. doi: 10.1038/nmeth.4003. Epub 2016 Oct 3. PubMed 27694912.
Backbone
  Vector backbone: pCDF-1
  Backbone size w/o insert (bp): 4994
  Total vector size (bp): 5264
  Vector type: Bacterial Expression
Growth in bacteria
  Bacterial resistance: Spectinomycin, 50 μg/mL
  Growth temperature: 37°C
  Growth strain: DH5alpha
  Copy number: Unknown
Gene/Insert
  Gene/Insert name: SEM 1
  Species: S. cerevisiae (budding yeast)
  Entrez Gene: SEM1 (a.k.a. YDR363W-A, DSS1, HOD1)
  Tag / fusion protein: His-mbp (N terminal on insert)
Terms and licenses: Academic/Nonprofit Terms; Industry Terms: Not Available to Industry
How to cite: pCOG75-Sem1 Sc was a gift from Gali Prag (Addgene plasmid # 83233 ; http://n2t.net/addgene:83233 ; RRID:Addgene_83233)
