[The description below was written by a language model from this plasmid's Addgene catalogue record and pLannotate feature annotations shown in this document.]
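Description:
pCOG75-Sem1 Sc is a bacterial expression plasmid built on a pCDF-1 backbone for producing the Saccharomyces cerevisiae protein Sem1 (also called Dss1 or Hod1) as a His6-MBP fusion in E. coli. It replicates from the CloDF13 (CDF) origin, which is compatible with other common origin classes and so allows the plasmid to be maintained alongside additional expression plasmids in the same cell. Selection is by spectinomycin through the aadA (SmR) aminoglycoside adenylyltransferase gene. The catalogue lists a total size of 5264 bp, whereas the depositor's full sequence used for annotation is 5221 nt, a small discrepancy the record does not explain.

Expression is driven by a T7 promoter followed by a lac operator and the phage T7 gene 10 ribosome binding site, with a plasmid-borne lacI gene supplying repressor. Transcription therefore requires a host providing T7 RNA polymerase and is inducible with IPTG. The open reading frame comprises a signal-sequence-less, cytosolic maltose binding protein, a TEV protease cleavage site, and the SEM1 coding sequence. The His6 tag named in the catalogue is not separately annotated but presumably lies upstream of MBP. MBP and His6 aid solubility and affinity purification, and TEV cleavage allows their removal. Downstream sits a second T7 promoter/lac operator unit with only S-Tag and other tag fragments before the T7 terminator, which appears to be an unoccupied second cloning site of a Duet-style vector. Short TcR fragments are backbone remnants.

Sem1 is a small 26S proteasome subunit that also associates with the TREX-2 and COP9 signalosome complexes. The construct was deposited with work on a bacterial genetic selection system for discovering ubiquitylation cascades, although the record does not state Sem1's specific role there.
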