Features (pLannotate 1.2.2; 19 found; start..end, strand, type, name):
      3..27      +  protein_bind   lac operator: The lac repressor binds to the lac operator to inhibit transcription in E. coli. This inhibition can be relieved by adding lactose or isopropyl-β-D-thiogalactopyranoside (IPTG). lac repressor encoded by lacI
     42..64      +  RBS            RBS: efficient ribosome binding site from bacteriophage T7 gene 10 (Olins and Rangwala, 1989)
    118..1216    +  CDS            MBP (fragment): maltose binding protein from E. coli; malE (mutated); This version of the gene does not encode a signal sequence, so MBP will remain in the cytosol.
   1277..1297    +  CDS            TEV site: tobacco etch virus (TEV) protease recognition and cleavage site
   1307..1573    +  CDS            SEM1: SEM1_YEAST - Also known as DSH1. Experimental evidence at protein level: Swiss-Prot protein existence level 1. Versatile protein that might stabilize multiple protein complexes involved in diverse pathways. Subunit of the 26S proteasome which plays a role in ubiquitin-dependent proteolysis. Associates also with the TREX-2 complex that is required for transcription-coupled mRNA export, and the COP9 signalosome, which is involved in deneddylation. From Saccharomyces cerevisiae (strain ATCC 204508 / S288c) (Baker's yeast).
   1654..1672    +  promoter       T7 promoter: promoter for bacteriophage T7 RNA polymerase
   1673..1697    +  protein_bind   lac operator: The lac repressor binds to the lac operator to inhibit transcription in E. coli. This inhibition can be relieved by adding lactose or isopropyl-β-D-thiogalactopyranoside (IPTG). lac repressor encoded by lacI
   1806..1847    +  CDS            S-Tag (fragment): affinity and epitope tag derived from pancreatic ribonuclease A
   1877..1894    +  CDS            SET1 (fragment): solubility-enhancement tag derived from T7 phage gene 10B
   1902..1949    +  terminator     T7 terminator: transcription terminator for bacteriophage T7 RNA polymerase
   2120..2911    -  CDS            SmR: aminoglycoside adenylyltransferase (Murphy, 1985); aadA; confers resistance to spectinomycin and streptomycin
   2912..3003    -  promoter       AmpR promoter: bla
   3051..3789    -  rep_origin     CloDF13 ori: Plasmids containing the CloDF13 (CDF) origin of replication can be propagated in E. coli cells that contain additional plasmids with compatible origins.
   3886..3950    -  CDS            TcR (fragment): tetracycline efflux protein; tet; confers resistance to tetracycline
   3965..3986    -  protein_bind   CAP binding site: CAP binding activates transcription in the presence of cAMP. E. coli catabolite activator protein
   3999..5081    -  CDS            lacI: lac repressor; lacI; The lac repressor binds to the lac operator to inhibit transcription in E. coli. This inhibition can be relieved by adding lactose or isopropyl-β-D-thiogalactopyranoside (IPTG).
   5082..5159    -  promoter       lacI promoter: lacI
   5167..5202    -  CDS            TcR (fragment): tetracycline efflux protein; tet; confers resistance to tetracycline
   5205..2       +  promoter       T7 promoter (across the origin): promoter for bacteriophage T7 RNA polymerase
>Addgene plasmid #83233 | pCOG75-Sem1 Sc | depositor full sequence | sequence record 165374 | pCOG75-Sem1 Sc sequence 5221 bps
GGGGAATTGTGAGCGGATAACAATTCCCCTGTAGAAATAATTTTGTTTAACTTTAATAAGGAGATATACC
ATGGGCAGCAGCCATCACCATCATCACCACAGCCAGGATCCGAATTCGAAAATCGAAGAAGGTAAACTGG
TAATCTGGATTAACGGCGATAAAGGCTATAACGGTCTCGCTGAAGTCGGTAAGAAATTCGAGAAAGATAC
CGGAATTAAAGTCACCGTTGAGCATCCGGATAAACTGGAAGAGAAATTCCCACAGGTTGCGGCAACTGGC
GATGGCCCTGACATTATCTTCTGGGCACACGACCGCTTTGGTGGCTACGCTCAATCTGGCCTGTTGGCTG
AAATCACCCCGGACAAAGCGTTCCAGGACAAGCTGTATCCGTTTACCTGGGATGCCGTACGTTACAACGG
CAAGCTGATTGCTTACCCGATCGCTGTTGAAGCGTTATCGCTGATTTATAACAAAGATCTGCTGCCGAAC
CCGCCAAAAACCTGGGAAGAGATCCCGGCGCTGGATAAAGAACTGAAAGCGAAAGGTAAGAGCGCGCTGA
TGTTCAACCTGCAAGAACCGTACTTCACCTGGCCGCTGATTGCTGCTGACGGGGGTTATGCGTTCAAGTA
TGAAAACGGCAAGTACGACATTAAAGACGTGGGCGTGGATAACGCTGGCGCGAAAGCGGGTCTGACCTTC
CTGGTTGACCTGATTAAAAACAAACACATGAATGCAGACACCGATTACTCCATCGCAGAAGCTGCCTTTA
ATAAAGGCGAAACAGCGATGACCATCAACGGCCCGTGGGCATGGTCCAACATCGACACCAGCAAAGTGAA
TTATGGTGTAACGGTACTGCCGACCTTCAAGGGTCAACCATCCAAACCGTTCGTTGGCGTGCTGAGCGCA
GGTATTAACGCCGCCAGTCCGAACAAAGAGCTGGCAAAAGAGTTCCTCGAAAACTATCTGCTGACTGATG
AAGGTCTGGAAGCGGTTAATAAAGACAAACCGCTGGGTGCCGTAGCGCTGAAGTCTTACGAGGAAGAGTT
GGCGAAAGATCCACGTATTGCCGCCACAATGGAAAACGCCCAGAAAGGTGAAATCATGCCGAACATCCCG
CAGATGTCCGCTTTCTGGTATGCCGTGCGTACTGCGGTGATCAACGCCGCCAGCGGTCGTCAGACTGTCG
ATGAAGCCCTGAAAGACGCGCAGACTAATTCGAGCTCGAACAACAACAACAATAACAATAACAACAACCT
CGGGATCGATACGACCGAAAACCTGTATTTTCAGGGCGGGCGCGCCATGAGTACGGACGTTGCTGCTGCA
CAAGCCCAAAGTAAAATAGATTTAACAAAAAAAAAAAATGAGGAAATAAATAAGAAGTCTCTAGAGGAAG
ACGATGAATTTGAAGATTTCCCCATTGACACATGGGCCAATGGTGAAACAATAAAAAGCAATGCTGTAAC
GCAAACAAACATATGGGAAGAAAACTGGGATGATGTTGAAGTTGACGACGATTTCACCAATGAATTGAAG
GCCGAATTGGATAGATACAAACGGGAAAATCAGTGAGTCGACAAGCTTGCGGCCGCATAATGCTTAAGTC
GAACAGAAAGTAATCGTATTGTACACGGCCGCATAATCGAAATTAATACGACTCACTATAGGGGAATTGT
GAGCGGATAACAATTCCCCATCTTAGTATATTAGTTAAGTATAAGAAGGAGATATACATATGGCAGATCT
CAATTGGATATCGGCCGGCCACGCGATCGCTGACGTCGGTACCCTCGAGTCTGGTAAAGAAACCGCTGCT
GCGAAATTTGAACGCCAGCACATGGACTCGTCTACTAGCGCAGCTTAATTAACCTAGGCTGCTGCCACCG
CTGAGCAATAACTAGCATAACCCCTTGGGGCCTCTAAACGGGTCTTGAGGGGTTTTTTGCTGAAACCTCA
GGCATTTGAGAAGCACACGGTCACACTGCTTCCGGTAGTCAATAAACCGGTAAACCAGCAATAGACATAA
GCGGCTATTTAACGACCCTGCCCTGAACCGACGACCGGGTCATCGTGGCCGGATCTTGCGGCCCCTCGGC
TTGAACGAATTGTTAGACATTATTTGCCGACTACCTTGGTGATCTCGCCTTTCACGTAGTGGACAAATTC
TTCCAACTGATCTGCGCGCGAGGCCAAGCGATCTTCTTCTTGTCCAAGATAAGCCTGTCTAGCTTCAAGT
ATGACGGGCTGATACTGGGCCGGCAGGCGCTCCATTGCCCAGTCGGCAGCGACATCCTTCGGCGCGATTT
TGCCGGTTACTGCGCTGTACCAAATGCGGGACAACGTAAGCACTACATTTCGCTCATCGCCAGCCCAGTC
GGGCGGCGAGTTCCATAGCGTTAAGGTTTCATTTAGCGCCTCAAATAGATCCTGTTCAGGAACCGGATCA
AAGAGTTCCTCCGCCGCTGGACCTACCAAGGCAACGCTATGTTCTCTTGCTTTTGTCAGCAAGATAGCCA
GATCAATGTCGATCGTGGCTGGCTCGAAGATACCTGCAAGAATGTCATTGCGCTGCCATTCTCCAAATTG
CAGTTCGCGCTTAGCTGGATAACGCCACGGAATGATGTCGTCGTGCACAACAATGGTGACTTCTACAGCG
CGGAGAATCTCGCTCTCTCCAGGGGAAGCCGAAGTTTCCAAAAGGTCGTTGATCAAAGCTCGCCGCGTTG
TTTCATCAAGCCTTACGGTCACCGTAACCAGCAAATCAATATCACTGTGTGGCTTCAGGCCGCCATCCAC
TGCGGAGCCGTACAAATGTACGGCCAGCAACGTCGGTTCGAGATGGCGCTCGATGACGCCAACTACCTCT
GATAGTTGAGTCGATACTTCGGCGATCACCGCTTCCCTCATACTCTTCCTTTTTCAATATTATTGAAGCA
TTTATCAGGGTTATTGTCTCATGAGCGGATACATATTTGAATGTATTTAGAAAAATAAACAAATAGCTAG
CTCACTCGGTCGCTACGCTCCGGGCGTGAGACTGCGGCGGGCGCTGCGGACACATACAAAGTTACCCACA
GATTCCGTGGATAAGCAGGGGACTAACATGTGAGGCAAAACAGCAGGGCCGCGCCGGTGGCGTTTTTCCA
TAGGCTCCGCCCTCCTGCCAGAGTTCACATAAACAGACGCTTTTCCGGTGCATCTGTGGGAGCCGTGAGG
CTCAACCATGAATCTGACAGTACGGGCGAAACCCGACAGGACTTAAAGATCCCCACCGTTTCCGGCGGGT
CGCTCCCTCTTGCGCTCTCCTGTTCCGACCCTGCCGTTTACCGGATACCTGTTCCGCCTTTCTCCCTTAC
GGGAAGTGTGGCGCTTTCTCATAGCTCACACACTGGTATCTCGGCTCGGTGTAGGTCGTTCGCTCCAAGC
TGGGCTGTAAGCAAGAACTCCCCGTTCAGCCCGACTGCTGCGCCTTATCCGGTAACTGTTCACTTGAGTC
CAACCCGGAAAAGCACGGTAAAACGCCACTGGCAGCAGCCATTGGTAACTGGGAGTTCGCAGAGGATTTG
TTTAGCTAAACACGCGGTTGCTCTTGAAGTGTGCGCCAAAGTCCGGCTACACTGGAAGGACAGATTTGGT
TGCTGTGCTCTGCGAAAGCCAGTTACCACGGTTAAGCAGTTCCCCAACTGACTTAACCTTCGATCAAACC
ACCTCCCCAGGTGGTTTTTTCGTTTACAGGGCAAAAGATTACGCGCAGAAAAAAAGGATCTCAAGAAGAT
CCTTTGATCTTTTCTACTGAACCGCTCTAGATTTCAGTGCAATTTATCTCTTCAAATGTAGCACCTGAAG
TCAGCCCCATACGATATAAGTTGTAATTCTCATGTTAGTCATGCCCCGCGCCCACCGGAAGGAGCTGACT
GGGTTGAAGGCTCTCAAGGGCATCGGTCGAGATCCCGGTGCCTAATGAGTGAGCTAACTTACATTAATTG
CGTTGCGCTCACTGCCCGCTTTCCAGTCGGGAAACCTGTCGTGCCAGCTGCATTAATGAATCGGCCAACG
CGCGGGGAGAGGCGGTTTGCGTATTGGGCGCCAGGGTGGTTTTTCTTTTCACCAGTGAGACGGGCAACAG
CTGATTGCCCTTCACCGCCTGGCCCTGAGAGAGTTGCAGCAAGCGGTCCACGCTGGTTTGCCCCAGCAGG
CGAAAATCCTGTTTGATGGTGGTTAACGGCGGGATATAACATGAGCTGTCTTCGGTATCGTCGTATCCCA
CTACCGAGATGTCCGCACCAACGCGCAGCCCGGACTCGGTAATGGCGCGCATTGCGCCCAGCGCCATCTG
ATCGTTGGCAACCAGCATCGCAGTGGGAACGATGCCCTCATTCAGCATTTGCATGGTTTGTTGAAAACCG
GACATGGCACTCCAGTCGCCTTCCCGTTCCGCTATCGGCTGAATTTGATTGCGAGTGAGATATTTATGCC
AGCCAGCCAGACGCAGACGCGCCGAGACAGAACTTAATGGGCCCGCTAACAGCGCGATTTGCTGGTGACC
CAATGCGACCAGATGCTCCACGCCCAGTCGCGTACCGTCTTCATGGGAGAAAATAATACTGTTGATGGGT
GTCTGGTCAGAGACATCAAGAAATAACGCCGGAACATTAGTGCAGGCAGCTTCCACAGCAATGGCATCCT
GGTCATCCAGCGGATAGTTAATGATCAGCCCACTGACGCGTTGCGCGAGAAGATTGTGCACCGCCGCTTT
ACAGGCTTCGACGCCGCTTCGTTCTACCATCGACACCACCACGCTGGCACCCAGTTGATCGGCGCGAGAT
TTAATCGCCGCGACAATTTGCGACGGCGCGTGCAGGGCCAGACTGGAGGTGGCAACGCCAATCAGCAACG
ACTGTTTGCCCGCCAGTTGTTGTGCCACGCGGTTGGGAATGTAATTCAGCTCCGCCATCGCCGCTTCCAC
TTTTTCCCGCGTTTTCGCAGAAACGTGGCTGGCCTGGTTCACCACGCGGGAAACGGTCTGATAAGAGACA
CCGGCATACTCTGCGACATCGTATAACGTTACTGGTTTCACATTCACCACCCTGAATTGACTCTCTTCCG
GGCGCTATCATGCCATACCGCGAAAGGTTTTGCGCCATTCGATGGTGTCCGGGATCTCGACGCTCTCCCT
TATGCGACTCCTGCATTAGGAAATTAATACGACTCACTATA
