>Addgene plasmid #83233 | pCOG75-Sem1 Sc | addgene partial sequence | sequence record 163611 | MBP-F 5'-GATGAAGCCCTGAAAGACGCGCAG-3'
CCTCGGGATCGATACGACCGAAAACCTGTATTTTCAGGGCGGGCGCGCCATGAGTACGGACGTTGCTGCT
GCACAAGCCCAAAGTAAAATAGATTTAACAAAAAAAAAAAATGAGGAAATAAATAAGAAGTCTCTAGAGG
AAGACGATGAATTTGAAGATTTCCCCATTGACACATGGGCCAATGGTGAAACAATAAAAAGCAATGCTGT
AACGCAAACAAACATATGGGAAGAAAACTGGGATGATGTTGAAGTTGACGACGATTTCACCAATGAATTG
AAGGCCGAATTGGATAGATACAAACGGGAAAATCAGTGAGTCGACAAGCTTGCGGCCGCATAATGCTTAA
GTCGAACAGAAAGTAATCGTATTGTACACGGCCGCATAATCGAAATTAATACGACTCACTATAGGGGAAT
TGTGAGCGGATAACAATTCCCCATCTTAGTATATTAGTTAAGTATAAGAAGGAGATATACATATGGCAGA
TCTCAATTGGATATCGGCCGGCCACGCGATCGCTGACGTCGGTACCCTCGAGTCTGGTAAAGAAACCGCT
GCTGCGAAATTTGAACGCCAGCACATGGACTCGTCTACTAGCGCAGCTTAATTAACCTAGGCTGCTGCCA
CCGCTGAGCAATAACTAGCATAACCCCTTGGGGCCTCTAAACGGGTCTTGAGGGGTTTTTTGCTGAAACC
TCAGGCATTTGAGAAGCACACGGTCACACTGCTTCCGGTAGTCAATAAACCGGTAAACCAGCAATAGACA
TAAGCGGCTATTTAACGACCCTGCCCTGAACCGACGACCGGGTCATCGTGGCCGGATCTTGCGGCCCCTC
GGCTTGAACGAATTGTTAGACATTATTTGCCGACTACCTTGGTGATCTCGCCTTTCACGTAGTGGACAAA
TTCTTCCAACTGATCTGCGCGCGAGGCC
